Addgene plasmid #184957: pSLS.492
Purpose: Test effect of a1/a2 length on editing rpoB using retron recombineering
Depositing lab: Seth Shipman. Depositing organization: J. David Gladstone Institutes. Publication: Precise genome editing across kingdoms of life using retron-derived DNA. Lopez SC, Crawford KD, Lear SK, Bhattarai-Kline S, Shipman SL. Nat Chem Biol. 2022 Feb;18(2):199-206. doi: 10.1038/s41589-021-00927-y. Epub 2021 Dec 23. PubMed 34949838.
Backbone
  Vector backbone: pET-21(+)
  Vector type: Bacterial Expression
Growth in bacteria
  Bacterial resistance: Ampicillin, 100 μg/mL
  Growth temperature: 37°C
  Growth strain: DH5alpha
  Copy number: High Copy
Gene/Insert
  Gene/Insert name: Eco1 RT and recombineering ncRNA, rpoB T1534C, a1/a2 length: 22
  Species: E. coli
  Mutation: rpoB donor T1534C, a1/a2 length extended to 22 bp
  Promoter: T7/lac
  Cloning method: Unknown
Terms and licenses: Academic/Nonprofit Terms; Industry Terms: Not Available to Industry
How to cite: pSLS.492 was a gift from Seth Shipman (Addgene plasmid # 184957 ; http://n2t.net/addgene:184957 ; RRID:Addgene_184957)
