[The description below was written by a language model from this plasmid's Addgene catalogue record and pLannotate feature annotations shown in this document.]
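Description:
pSLS.492 is a bacterial expression plasmid built on the pET-21(+) backbone for retron-based recombineering in E. coli. It is propagated through a ColE1/pMB1-type origin and selected with ampicillin via the β-lactamase gene. The catalogue lists it as high copy, although the annotated backbone also retains the rop gene and bom region typical of pBR322-derived pET vectors. An f1 origin, remnant tetracycline-resistance fragments and a lacI gene under its own promoter are also present. The repressor supplied by lacI acts on the lac operator placed next to the T7 promoter, so expression requires T7 RNA polymerase and is inducible with IPTG.

The payload sits between the T7/lac promoter and the T7 terminator. A T7 gene 10 ribosome binding site drives translation of the Eco1 (Ec86) retron reverse transcriptase. Downstream lies the engineered retron non-coding RNA, which the automated annotation does not label as such. It is marked instead by a roughly 100 nt rpoB match, which the tool assigned to a mycobacterial homologue but which the catalogue identifies as an E. coli rpoB donor carrying the T1534C change. The reverse transcriptase partially copies the ncRNA into single-stranded DNA, producing an editing donor inside the cell that can be incorporated at the chromosomal rpoB locus. In this variant the complementary a1/a2 regions that flank the ncRNA are extended to 22 bp. The short His-tag and gene 10-derived fragments near the terminator appear to be vector remnants. The plasmid belongs to a series testing how a1/a2 length affects rpoB editing efficiency. The record lists no single-strand annealing protein or other recombineering helper on this plasmid.
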