Features (pLannotate 1.2.2; 20 found; start..end, strand, type, name):
     12..440     +  rep_origin     f1 ori (sequence partly withheld): f1 bacteriophage origin of replication; arrow indicates direction of (+) strand synthesis
    493..597     +  promoter       AmpR promoter: bla
    598..1458    +  CDS            AmpR: β-lactamase; bla; confers resistance to ampicillin, carbenicillin, and related antibiotics
   1629..2217    +  rep_origin     ori: high-copy-number ColE1/pMB1/pBR322/pUC origin of replication
   2403..2542    -  misc_feature   bom: basis of mobility region from pBR322
   2644..2835    -  CDS            rop: Rop protein, which maintains plasmids at low copy number; rop
   2852..3232    +  CDS            YPB1_ECOLX: Protein predicted: Swiss-Prot protein existence level 4. From Escherichia coli.
   3304..3595    -  CDS            TcR (fragment): tetracycline efflux protein; tet; confers resistance to tetracycline
   3610..3631    -  protein_bind   CAP binding site: CAP binding activates transcription in the presence of cAMP. E. coli catabolite activator protein
   3644..4726    -  CDS            lacI: lac repressor; lacI; The lac repressor binds to the lac operator to inhibit transcription in E. coli. This inhibition can be relieved by adding lactose or isopropyl-β-D-thiogalactopyranoside (IPTG).
   4727..4804    -  promoter       lacI promoter: lacI
   4812..5091    -  CDS            TcR (fragment): tetracycline efflux protein; tet; confers resistance to tetracycline
   5113..5131    +  promoter       T7 promoter: promoter for bacteriophage T7 RNA polymerase
   5132..5156    +  protein_bind   lac operator: The lac repressor binds to the lac operator to inhibit transcription in E. coli. This inhibition can be relieved by adding lactose or isopropyl-β-D-thiogalactopyranoside (IPTG). lac repressor encoded by lacI
   5182..5204    +  RBS            RBS: efficient ribosome binding site from bacteriophage T7 gene 10 (Olins and Rangwala, 1989)
   5212..6171    +  CDS            RT86_ECOLX: Protein predicted: Swiss-Prot protein existence level 4. Participates in the synthesis of a msDNA (a branched RNA linked by a 2',5'-phosphodiester linkage to a single-stranded DNA) of unknown function. The retron transcript serves as primer and template to the reaction, and codes for the RT. From Escherichia coli.
   6299..6397    +  CDS            rpoB (fragment): RPOB_MYCPR - Protein inferred from homology: Swiss-Prot protein existence level 3. DNA-dependent RNA polymerase catalyzes the transcription of DNA into RNA using the four ribonucleoside triphosphates as substrates. From Mycolicibacterium peregrinum (Mycobacterium peregrinum).
   6455..6472    +  CDS            9xHis (fragment): 9xHis affinity tag
   6482..6531    +  CDS            SET1 (fragment): solubility-enhancement tag derived from T7 phage gene 10B
   6539..6586    +  terminator     T7 terminator: transcription terminator for bacteriophage T7 RNA polymerase
>Addgene plasmid #184957 | pSLS.492 | addgene full sequence | sequence record 376681 | Addgene NGS Result
TGGCGAATGGG
[124 nt withheld, positions 12-135]
C
[91 nt withheld, positions 137-227]
A
[49 nt withheld, positions 229-277]
CCTTTGACGTTGGAGTCCACGTTCTTT
[37 nt withheld, positions 305-341]
ACCCTATCTCGGTCTATTCTTTTGATTTATAAGGGATTTTGCCGATTTCGGCCTATTGGTTAAAAAATGA
GCTGATTTAACAAAAATTTAACGCGAATTTTAACAAAATATTAACGCTTACAATTTAGGTGGCACTTTTC
GGGGAAATGTGCGCGGAACCCCTATTTGTTTATTTTTCTAAATACATTCAAATATGTATCCGCTCATGAG
ACAATAACCCTGATAAATGCTTCAATAATATTGAAAAAGGAAGAGTATGAGTATTCAACATTTCCGTGTC
GCCCTTATTCCCTTTTTTGCGGCATTTTGCCTTCCTGTTTTTGCTCACCCAGAAACGCTGGTGAAAGTAA
AAGATGCTGAAGATCAGTTGGGTGCACGAGTGGGTTACATCGAACTGGATCTCAACAGCGGTAAGATCCT
TGAGAGTTTTCGCCCCGAAGAACGTTTTCCAATGATGAGCACTTTTAAAGTTCTGCTATGTGGCGCGGTA
TTATCCCGTATTGACGCCGGGCAAGAGCAACTCGGTCGCCGCATACACTATTCTCAGAATGACTTGGTTG
AGTACTCACCAGTCACAGAAAAGCATCTTACGGATGGCATGACAGTAAGAGAATTATGCAGTGCTGCCAT
AACCATGAGTGATAACACTGCGGCCAACTTACTTCTGACAACGATCGGAGGACCGAAGGAGCTAACCGCT
TTTTTGCACAACATGGGGGATCATGTAACTCGCCTTGATCGTTGGGAACCGGAGCTGAATGAAGCCATAC
CAAACGACGAGCGTGACACCACGATGCCTGCAGCAATGGCAACAACGTTGCGCAAACTATTAACTGGCGA
ACTACTTACTCTAGCTTCCCGGCAACAATTAATAGACTGGATGGAGGCGGATAAAGTTGCAGGACCACTT
CTGCGCTCGGCCCTTCCGGCTGGCTGGTTTATTGCTGATAAATCTGGAGCCGGTGAGCGTGGGTCTCGCG
GTATCATTGCAGCACTGGGGCCAGATGGTAAGCCCTCCCGTATCGTAGTTATCTACACGACGGGGAGTCA
GGCAACTATGGATGAACGAAATAGACAGATCGCTGAGATAGGTGCCTCACTGATTAAGCATTGGTAACTG
TCAGACCAAGTTTACTCATATATACTTTAGATTGATTTAAAACTTCATTTTTAATTTAAAAGGATCTAGG
TGAAGATCCTTTTTGATAATCTCATGACCAAAATCCCTTAACGTGAGTTTTCGTTCCACTGAGCGTCAGA
CCCCGTAGAAAAGATCAAAGGATCTTCTTGAGATCCTTTTTTTCTGCGCGTAATCTGCTGCTTGCAAACA
AAAAAACCACCGCTACCAGCGGTGGTTTGTTTGCCGGATCAAGAGCTACCAACTCTTTTTCCGAAGGTAA
CTGGCTTCAGCAGAGCGCAGATACCAAATACTGTCCTTCTAGTGTAGCCGTAGTTAGGCCACCACTTCAA
GAACTCTGTAGCACCGCCTACATACCTCGCTCTGCTAATCCTGTTACCAGTGGCTGCTGCCAGTGGCGAT
AAGTCGTGTCTTACCGGGTTGGACTCAAGACGATAGTTACCGGATAAGGCGCAGCGGTCGGGCTGAACGG
GGGGTTCGTGCACACAGCCCAGCTTGGAGCGAACGACCTACACCGAACTGAGATACCTACAGCGTGAGCT
ATGAGAAAGCGCCACGCTTCCCGAAGGGAGAAAGGCGGACAGGTATCCGGTAAGCGGCAGGGTCGGAACA
GGAGAGCGCACGAGGGAGCTTCCAGGGGGAAACGCCTGGTATCTTTATAGTCCTGTCGGGTTTCGCCACC
TCTGACTTGAGCGTCGATTTTTGTGATGCTCGTCAGGGGGGCGGAGCCTATGGAAAAACGCCAGCAACGC
GGCCTTTTTACGGTTCCTGGCCTTTTGCTGGCCTTTTGCTCACATGTTCTTTCCTGCGTTATCCCCTGAT
TCTGTGGATAACCGTATTACCGCCTTTGAGTGAGCTGATACCGCTCGCCGCAGCCGAACGACCGAGCGCA
GCGAGTCAGTGAGCGAGGAAGCGGAAGAGCGCCTGATGCGGTATTTTCTCCTTACGCATCTGTGCGGTAT
TTCACACCGCAATGGTGCACTCTCAGTACAATCTGCTCTGATGCCGCATAGTTAAGCCAGTATACACTCC
GCTATCGCTACGTGACTGGGTCATGGCTGCGCCCCGACACCCGCCAACACCCGCTGACGCGCCCTGACGG
GCTTGTCTGCTCCCGGCATCCGCTTACAGACAAGCTGTGACCGTCTCCGGGAGCTGCATGTGTCAGAGGT
TTTCACCGTCATCACCGAAACGCGCGAGGCAGCTGCGGTAAAGCTCATCAGCGTGGTCGTGAAGCGATTC
ACAGATGTCTGCCTGTTCATCCGCGTCCAGCTCGTTGAGTTTCTCCAGAAGCGTTAATGTCTGGCTTCTG
ATAAAGCGGGCCATGTTAAGGGCGGTTTTTTCCTGTTTGGTCACTGATGCCTCCGTGTAAGGGGGATTTC
TGTTCATGGGGGTAATGATACCGATGAAACGAGAGAGGATGCTCACGATACGGGTTACTGATGATGAACA
TGCCCGGTTACTGGAACGTTGTGAGGGTAAACAACTGGCGGTATGGATGCGGCGGGACCAGAGAAAAATC
ACTCAGGGTCAATGCCAGCGCTTCGTTAATACAGATGTAGGTGTTCCACAGGGTAGCCAGCAGCATCCTG
CGATGCAGATCCGGAACATAATGGTGCAGGGCGCTGACTTCCGCGTTTCCAGACTTTACGAAACACGGAA
ACCGAAGACCATTCATGTTGTTGCTCAGGTCGCAGACGTTTTGCAGCAGCAGTCGCTTCACGTTCGCTCG
CGTATCGGTGATTCATTCTGCTAACCAGTAAGGCAACCCCGCCAGCCTAGCCGGGTCCTCAACGACAGGA
GCACGATCATGCGCACCCGTGGGGCCGCCATGCCGGCGATAATGGCCTGCTTCTCGCCGAAACGTTTGGT
GGCGGGACCAGTGACGAAGGCTTGAGCGAGGGCGTGCAAGATTCCGAATACCGCAAGCGACAGGCCGATC
ATCGTCGCGCTCCAGCGAAAGCGGTCCTCGCCGAAAATGACCCAGAGCGCTGCCGGCACCTGTCCTACGA
GTTGCATGATAAAGAAGACAGTCATAAGTGCGGCGACGATAGTCATGCCCCGCGCCCACCGGAAGGAGCT
GACTGGGTTGAAGGCTCTCAAGGGCATCGGTCGAGATCCCGGTGCCTAATGAGTGAGCTAACTTACATTA
ATTGCGTTGCGCTCACTGCCCGCTTTCCAGTCGGGAAACCTGTCGTGCCAGCTGCATTAATGAATCGGCC
AACGCGCGGGGAGAGGCGGTTTGCGTATTGGGCGCCAGGGTGGTTTTTCTTTTCACCAGTGAGACGGGCA
ACAGCTGATTGCCCTTCACCGCCTGGCCCTGAGAGAGTTGCAGCAAGCGGTCCACGCTGGTTTGCCCCAG
CAGGCGAAAATCCTGTTTGATGGTGGTTAACGGCGGGATATAACATGAGCTGTCTTCGGTATCGTCGTAT
CCCACTACCGAGATATCCGCACCAACGCGCAGCCCGGACTCGGTAATGGCGCGCATTGCGCCCAGCGCCA
TCTGATCGTTGGCAACCAGCATCGCAGTGGGAACGATGCCCTCATTCAGCATTTGCATGGTTTGTTGAAA
ACCGGACATGGCACTCCAGTCGCCTTCCCGTTCCGCTATCGGCTGAATTTGATTGCGAGTGAGATATTTA
TGCCAGCCAGCCAGACGCAGACGCGCCGAGACAGAACTTAATGGGCCCGCTAACAGCGCGATTTGCTGGT
GACCCAATGCGACCAGATGCTCCACGCCCAGTCGCGTACCGTCTTCATGGGAGAAAATAATACTGTTGAT
GGGTGTCTGGTCAGAGACATCAAGAAATAACGCCGGAACATTAGTGCAGGCAGCTTCCACAGCAATGGCA
TCCTGGTCATCCAGCGGATAGTTAATGATCAGCCCACTGACGCGTTGCGCGAGAAGATTGTGCACCGCCG
CTTTACAGGCTTCGACGCCGCTTCGTTCTACCATCGACACCACCACGCTGGCACCCAGTTGATCGGCGCG
AGATTTAATCGCCGCGACAATTTGCGACGGCGCGTGCAGGGCCAGACTGGAGGTGGCAACGCCAATCAGC
AACGACTGTTTGCCCGCCAGTTGTTGTGCCACGCGGTTGGGAATGTAATTCAGCTCCGCCATCGCCGCTT
CCACTTTTTCCCGCGTTTTCGCAGAAACGTGGCTGGCCTGGTTCACCACGCGGGAAACGGTCTGATAAGA
GACACCGGCATACTCTGCGACATCGTATAACGTTACTGGTTTCACATTCACCACCCTGAATTGACTCTCT
TCCGGGCGCTATCATGCCATACCGCGAAAGGTTTTGCGCCATTCGATGGTGTCCGGGATCTCGACGCTCT
CCCTTATGCGACTCCTGCATTAGGAAGCAGCCCAGTAGTAGGTTGAGGCCGTTGAGCACCGCCGCCGCAA
GGAATGGTGCATGCAAGGAGATGGCGCCCAACAGTCCCCCGGCCACGGGGCCTGCCACCATACCCACGCC
GAAACAAGCGCTCATGAGCCCGAAGTGGCGAGCCCGATCTTCCCCATCGGTGATGTCGGCGATATAGGCG
CCAGCAACCGCACCTGTGGCGCCGGTGATGCCGGCCACGATGCGTCCGGCGTAGAGGATCGAGATCTCGA
TCCCGCGAAATTAATACGACTCACTATAGGGGAATTGTGAGCGGATAACAATTCCCCTCTAGGATCCGAA
TTCAAATAATTTTGTTTAACTTTAAGAAGGAGATATACATATGAAATCCGCTGAATATTTGAACACTTTT
AGATTGAGAAATCTCGGCCTACCTGTCATGAACAATTTGCATGACATGTCTAAGGCGACTCGCATATCTG
TTGAAACACTTCGGTTGTTAATCTATACAGCTGATTTTCGCTATAGGATCTACACTGTAGAAAAGAAAGG
CCCAGAGAAGAGAATGAGAACCATTTACCAACCTTCTCGAGAACTTAAAGCCTTACAAGGATGGGTTCTA
CGTAACATTTTAGATAAACTGTCGTCATCTCCTTTTTCTATTGGATTTGAAAAGCACCAATCTATTTTGA
ATAATGCTACCCCGCATATTGGGGCAAACTTTATACTGAATATTGATTTGGAGGATTTTTTCCCAAGTTT
AACTGCTAACAAAGTTTTTGGAGTGTTCCATTCTCTTGGTTATAATCGACTAATATCTTCAGTTTTGACA
AAAATATGTTGTTATAAAAATCTGCTACCACAAGGTGCTCCATCATCACCTAAATTAGCTAATCTAATAT
GTTCTAAACTTGATTATCGTATTCAGGGTTATGCAGGTAGTCGGGGCTTGATATATACGAGATATGCCGA
TGATCTCACCTTATCTGCACAGTCTATGAAAAAGGTTGTTAAAGCACGTGATTTTTTATTTTCTATAATC
CCAAGTGAAGGATTGGTTATTAACTCAAAAAAAACTTGTATTAGTGGGCCTCGTAGTCAGAGGAAAGTTA
CAGGTTTAGTTATTTCACAAGAGAAAGTTGGGATAGGTAGAGAAAAATATAAAGAAATTAGAGCAAAGAT
ACATCATATATTTTGCGGTAAGTCTTCTGAGATAGAACACGTTAGGGGATGGTTGTCATTTATTTTAAGT
GTGGATTCAAAAAGCCATAGGAGATTAATAACTTATATTAGCAAATTAGAAAAAAAATATGGAAAGAACC
CTTTAAATAAAGCGAAGACCTAACATTTAACTATGATAAGATTCCGTATGCGCACCCTTAGCGAGAGGTT
TATCATTAAGGTCAACCTCTGGATGTTGTTTCGGCATCCTGCATTGAATCTGAGTTACTGTCTGTTTTCC
TGAATTCCCGATTTCCGCAGCAGTGAAAGAGTTCTTCGGTTCCAGCCAGCTGCCTCAGTTTATGGACCAG
AACAACCCGCTGTCTGAGATTACGCACGAATTCAGGAAACCCGTTTTTTCTGACGTAAGGGTGCGCATAC
GGAATCTAGCGGCCGCACTCGAGCACCACCACCACCACCACTGAGATCCGGCTGCTAACAAAGCCCGAAA
GGAAGCTGAGTTGGCTGCTGCCACCGCTGAGCAATAACTAGCATAACCCCTTGGGGCCTCTAAACGGGTC
TTGAGGGGTTTTTTGCTGAAAGGAGGAACTATATCCGGAT
